Addgene plasmid #19843: pCin4-3xFLAG-MKL1 T450A
Depositing lab: Ron Prywes. Publication: Serum-induced phosphorylation of the serum response factor coactivator MKL1 by the extracellular signal-regulated kinase 1/2 pathway inhibits its nuclear localization. Muehlich S, Wang R, Lee SM, Lewis TC, Dai C, Prywes R. Mol Cell Biol. 2008 Oct;28(20):6302-13. doi: 10.1128/MCB.00427-08. Epub 2008 Aug 11. PubMed 18694962.
Backbone
  Vector backbone: pCin4
  Backbone manufacturer: S Rees et al., BioTechniques 1996
  Backbone size w/o insert (bp): 5257
  Vector type: Mammalian Expression
Growth in bacteria
  Bacterial resistance: Ampicillin, 100 μg/mL
  Growth temperature: 37°C
  Growth strain: DH5alpha
  Copy number: High Copy
Gene/Insert
  Gene/Insert name: MKL1 T450A (alt name: MAL, BSAC, MRTF-A)
  Species: H. sapiens (human)
  Insert size (bp): 2800
  Mutation: changed Threonine 450 to Alanine
  Entrez Gene: MRTFA (a.k.a. BSAC, MAL, MKL, MKL1, MRTF-A)
  Tag / fusion protein: 3xFLAG (N terminal on backbone)
  Cloning method: Restriction Enzyme; 5′ cloning site EcoRI (not destroyed); 3′ cloning site BamHI (not destroyed)
  Sequencing primers: 5′ NA
Terms and licenses: Academic/Nonprofit Terms; Industry Terms: Not Available to Industry
Depositor comments: The 3xFlag in the vector is from Sigma, p3xFlag-CMV-7.1 has variant flag sequences (DYKDHD) and is recognized well by their anti-flag monoclonal M2.
How to cite: pCin4-3xFLAG-MKL1 T450A was a gift from Ron Prywes (Addgene plasmid # 19843 ; http://n2t.net/addgene:19843 ; RRID:Addgene_19843)
