[The description below was written by a language model from this plasmid's Addgene catalogue record.]
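Description:
pCin4-3xFLAG-MKL1 T450A is a mammalian expression plasmid built on the pCin4 backbone (about 5.3 kb without insert). It carries a roughly 2.8 kb human MKL1 coding sequence, the gene now designated MRTFA and also known as MAL, BSAC or MRTF-A. The plasmid is propagated in E. coli as a high-copy construct under ampicillin selection. The record includes no feature table. It therefore does not state the promoter driving the insert, the polyadenylation signal, the bacterial origin, or any marker for selection in mammalian cells.

The insert was cloned between EcoRI and BamHI sites, both of which remain intact. This places it in frame behind a 3xFLAG epitope supplied by the vector, so the protein is expressed with an N-terminal tag. The depositor notes that this tag was taken from a commercial 3xFLAG-CMV vector and contains variant FLAG repeats. It is still recognised well by the M2 anti-FLAG monoclonal antibody, which makes the protein suitable for immunoblotting, immunoprecipitation or immunofluorescence.

The defining feature is a point mutation changing threonine 450 to alanine, which removes a potential phospho-acceptor residue. MKL1 is a coactivator of serum response factor. The associated study examined how serum-induced phosphorylation of MKL1 through the ERK1/2 pathway inhibits its nuclear localization. The construct is thus most plausibly a non-phosphorylatable variant, compared with wild-type MKL1 in transfected mammalian cells to test how this site contributes to phosphorylation, subcellular distribution and coactivator function.
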