>Addgene plasmid #19843 | pCin4-3xFLAG-MKL1 T450A | addgene partial sequence | sequence record 25609 | hMKL1-R 5'-tgtctttctcctgcagcatc-3'
TTGCTCGCCGCCCCCCAGGGCTCAGGCAACAGGACCCGGCCCGGGGGCCCTCCTCCTTCACGAGGATCTG
CAGTGGCGAGGCCTGCAGGGTCAGCTGCGTCAGAGGTGATGTCACCATCTCACCAAAGGTGTCCCCGGGG
GTGGAGTTTTCATCGCCCGTGCTGAGCAGTGAGCGCTCCGAGGGGGTGGGAGACACGGGGGGCGCGGAGC
CCGTGCTGCCAAACTTCACCACCCCACTGCTGGCCACCGTGGCCACCACCACCTCAGCTGGAGCCAGGCC
TGCTGCCACCAGGGCTGGCCCCGTGCTCAGCCGGGCCGCTGGGAAGGCTACCACCACCTCGCCAGCCTTG
TGCAGGATAGAGGTGGCGGCAGGGGCCTTGGGGGCTCCTGGCACAGGGCTGATTTGGTCTTGATAGGCTC
GAAGGCGCTCAATCAGCTCAGTTTTGGTGCCCGAGACAGGCAGTGATCGCAACTTCAGCTCCTGCTTCAG
CTCTGCCACCTTCATGTCGTCCAGGTTGGCCGGCAGGGCTCCCGGCTTGCCAGTCAGTGAGGTGCTGTTC
TGACGTGCCAGCCCACAGGGCCCAGGGGCGCCCGAGCTGGAGCTGCTATTGGTAGTGGAGAGGCTGCGTA
CTGGGGGGGTCCCGCTGCTTCCCAGGGCCTCGCCTGCTATGGGNGGNAAAAAANNAAAAACCCCTGNAAT
TTGTGCTGCTGCNCTCTGTTNAGATTCCACTGANAAAANTCTCTCTCANATTTGGTAAAAAATCATGGGG
GNCCCCTTCCTTTTTGCCNGGGAAAANGGGAATAANTTTNATTNGTTACCTTGCTN
